>Addgene plasmid #78957 | pU6-Lb-crRNA | depositor full sequence | sequence record 150232 | Full plasmid sequence
GACGAAGACTCAATTGTCGATTAGTGAACGGATCTCGACGGTATCGATCACGAGACTAGCCTCGAGCGGC
CGCCCCCTTCACCGAGGGCCTATTTCCCATGATTCCTTCATATTTGCATATACGATACAAGGCTGTTAGA
GAGATAATTGGAATTAATTTGACTGTAAACACAAAGATATTAGTACAAAATACGTGACGTAGAAAGTAAT
AATTTCTTGGGTAGTTTGCAGTTTTAAAATTATGTTTTAAAATGGACTATCATATGCTTACCGTAACTTG
AAAGTATTTCGATTTCTTGGCTTTATATATCTTGTGGAAAGGACGAAACACCGAATTTCTACTAAGTGTA
GATTGAGACGGGATCCATCCGTCTCCTTTTTTCTAGATTCGCGATGTACGGGCCAGATATACGCGTTGAC
ATTGATTATTGACTAGTTGTCTTCCTGCATTAATGAATCGGCCAACGCGCGGGGAGAGGCGGTTTGCGTA
TTGGGCGCTCTTCCGCTTCCTCGCTCACTGACTCGCTGCGCTCGGTCGTTCGGCTGCGGCGAGCGGTATC
AGCTCACTCAAAGGCGGTAATACGGTTATCCACAGAATCAGGGGATAACGCAGGAAAGAACATGTGAGCA
AAAGGCCAGCAAAAGGCCAGGAACCGTAAAAAGGCCGCGTTGCTGGCGTTTTTCCATAGGCTCCGCCCCC
CTGACGAGCATCACAAAAATCGACGCTCAAGTCAGAGGTGGCGAAACCCGACAGGACTATAAAGATACCA
GGCGTTTCCCCCTGGAAGCTCCCTCGTGCGCTCTCCTGTTCCGACCCTGCCGCTTACCGGATACCTGTCC
GCCTTTCTCCCTTCGGGAAGCGTGGCGCTTTCTCATAGCTCACGCTGTAGGTATCTCAGTTCGGTGTAGG
TCGTTCGCTCCAAGCTGGGCTGTGTGCACGAACCCCCCGTTCAGCCCGACCGCTGCGCCTTATCCGGTAA
CTATCGTCTTGAGTCCAACCCGGTAAGACACGACTTATCGCCACTGGCAGCAGCCACTGGTAACAGGATT
AGCAGAGCGAGGTATGTAGGCGGTGCTACAGAGTTCTTGAAGTGGTGGCCTAACTACGGCTACACTAGAA
GGACAGTATTTGGTATCTGCGCTCTGCTGAAGCCAGTTACCTTCGGAAAAAGAGTTGGTAGCTCTTGATC
CGGCAAACAAACCACCGCTGGTAGCGGTGGTTTTTTTGTTTGCAAGCAGCAGATTACGCGCAGAAAAAAA
GGATCTCAAGAAGATCCTTTGATCTTTTCTACGGGGTCTGACGCTCAGTGGAACGAAAACTCACGTTAAG
GGATTTTGGTCATGAGATTATCAAAAAGGATCTTCACCTAGATCCTTTTAAATTAAAAATGAAGTTTTAA
ATCAATCTAAAGTATATATGAGTAAACTTGGTCTGACAGTTACCAATGCTTAATCAGTGAGGCACCTATC
TCAGCGATCTGTCTATTTCGTTCATCCATAGTTGCCTGACTCCCCGTCGTGTAGATAACTACGATACGGG
AGGGCTTACCATCTGGCCCCAGTGCTGCAATGATACCGCGAGATCCACGCTCACCGGCTCCAGATTTATC
AGCAATAAACCAGCCAGCCGGAAGGGCCGAGCGCAGAAGTGGTCCTGCAACTTTATCCGCCTCCATCCAG
TCTATTAATTGTTGCCGGGAAGCTAGAGTAAGTAGTTCGCCAGTTAATAGTTTGCGCAACGTTGTTGCCA
TTGCTACAGGCATCGTGGTGTCACGCTCGTCGTTTGGTATGGCTTCATTCAGCTCCGGTTCCCAACGATC
AAGGCGAGTTACATGATCCCCCATGTTGTGCAAAAAAGCGGTTAGCTCCTTCGGTCCTCCGATCGTTGTC
AGAAGTAAGTTGGCCGCAGTGTTATCACTCATGGTTATGGCAGCACTGCATAATTCTCTTACTGTCATGC
CATCCGTAAGATGCTTTTCTGTGACTGGTGAGTACTCAACCAAGTCATTCTGAGAATAGTGTATGCGGCG
ACCGAGTTGCTCTTGCCCGGCGTCAATACGGGATAATACCGCGCCACATAGCAGAACTTTAAAAGTGCTC
ATCATTGGAAAACGTTCTTCGGGGCGAAAACTCTCAAGGATCTTACCGCTGTTGAGATCCAGTTCGATGT
AACCCACTCGTGCACCCAACTGATCTTCAGCATCTTTTACTTTCACCAGCGTTTCTGGGTGAGCAAAAAC
AGGAAGGCAAAATGCCGCAAAAAAGGGAATAAGGGCGACACGGAAATGTTGAATACTCATACTCTTCCTT
TTTCAATATTATTGAAGCATTTATCAGGGTTATTGTCTCATGAGCGGATACATATTTGAATGTATTTAGA
AAAATAAACAAATAGGGGTTCCGCGCACATTTCCCCGAAAAGTGCCACCTGACGTC
Features (pLannotate 1.2.2; 7 found; start..end, strand, type, name):
     17..34      +  CDS            Rev (fragment): human immunodeficiency virus 1 (HIV-1) Rev protein; rev; enhances nuclear export of unspliced and incompletely spliced viral mRNAs
     84..324     +  promoter       U6 promoter: RNA polymerase III promoter for human U6 snRNA
    418..438     +  enhancer       CMV enhancer (fragment): human cytomegalovirus immediate early enhancer
    445..498     -  CDS            lacI (fragment): lac repressor; lacI; The lac repressor binds to the lac operator to inhibit transcription in E. coli. This inhibition can be relieved by adding lactose or isopropyl-β-D-thiogalactopyranoside (IPTG).
    681..1269    -  rep_origin     ori: high-copy-number ColE1/pMB1/pBR322/pUC origin of replication
   1440..2300    -  CDS            AmpR: β-lactamase; bla; confers resistance to ampicillin, carbenicillin, and related antibiotics
   2301..2405    -  promoter       AmpR promoter: bla
