[The description below was written by a language model from this plasmid's Addgene catalogue record and pLannotate feature annotations shown in this document.]
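Description:
pU6-Lb-crRNA is a compact (about 2.4 kb) empty cloning vector built on a pUC19 backbone for expressing CRISPR RNAs (crRNAs) for the Lachnospiraceae bacterium Cpf1 nuclease (LbCpf1, also known as Cas12a) in mammalian cells. It is propagated in E. coli as a high-copy plasmid through the ColE1/pUC-type origin and selected with ampicillin via the β-lactamase gene and its native bla promoter. According to the record, a BsaI recognition site within the ampicillin resistance gene was mutated. The plasmid carries no mammalian selection marker or reporter and does not encode a nuclease.

The functional payload is the human U6 snRNA promoter, an RNA polymerase III promoter well suited to driving short, uncapped, non-polyadenylated guide RNAs. Downstream of it lies the cloning region, which the record describes as containing a BsmBI site. Because BsmBI is a type IIS enzyme, a target-specific guide sequence can be inserted, typically as annealed oligonucleotides. The crRNA scaffold and terminator are not annotated in the feature table, so their exact arrangement cannot be stated from the record. The short annotated fragments of HIV-1 Rev, the CMV enhancer and lacI span only about 20 to 50 nucleotides each and are most likely incidental sequence matches or backbone remnants rather than functional elements.

In use, a guide-loaded derivative would be co-delivered with a separate LbCpf1 expression construct to direct genome editing in mammalian cells. The associated publication concerns genome-wide analysis of Cpf1 endonuclease specificity in human cells.
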