Addgene plasmid #78957: pU6-Lb-crRNA
Purpose: (Empty Backbone) Cloning vector for expression of LbCpf1 crRNA. It contains BsmB1 site for cloning.
Depositing lab: Jin-Soo Kim. Depositing organization: Seoul National University. Publication: Genome-wide analysis reveals specificities of Cpf1 endonucleases in human cells. Kim D, Kim J, Hur JK, Been KW, Yoon SH, Kim JS. Nat Biotechnol. 2016 Jun 6. doi: 10.1038/nbt.3609. PubMed 27272384.
Backbone
  Vector backbone: pUC19
  Modifications to backbone: Bsa1 site in the ampicillin-resistant gene was mutated.
  Vector type: Mammalian Expression, CRISPR
  Promoter: U6 promoter
Growth in bacteria
  Bacterial resistance: Ampicillin, 100 μg/mL
  Growth temperature: 37°C
  Growth strain: DH5alpha
  Copy number: High Copy
Terms and licenses: Academic/Nonprofit Terms; Industry Terms: Not Available to Industry
How to cite: pU6-Lb-crRNA was a gift from Jin-Soo Kim (Addgene plasmid # 78957 ; http://n2t.net/addgene:78957 ; RRID:Addgene_78957)
