>Addgene plasmid #78957 | pU6-Lb-crRNA | addgene partial sequence | sequence record 150230 | hU6-F 5'-GAGGGCCTATTTCCCATGATT-3'
AGGCTGTTAGAGAGATAATTGGAATTAATTTGACTGTAAACACAAAGATATTAGTACAAAATACGTGACG
TAGAAAGTAATAATTTCTTGGGTAGTTTGCAGTTTTAAAATTATGTTTTAAAATGGACTATCATATGCTT
ACCGTAACTTGAAAGTATTTCGATTTCTTGGCTTTATATATCTTGTGGAAAGGACGAAACACCGAATTTC
TACTAAGTGTAGATTGAGACGGGATCCATCCGTCTCCTTTTTTCTAGATTCGCGATGTACGGGCCAGATA
TACGCGTTGACATTGATTATTGACTAGTTGTCTTCCTGCATTAATGAATCGGCCAACGCGCGGGGAGAGG
CGGTTTGCGTATTGGGCGCTCTTCCGCTTCCTCGCTCACTGACTCGCTGCGCTCGGTCGTTCGGCTGCGG
CGAGCGGTATCAGCTCACTCAAAGGCGGTAATACGGTTATCCACAGAATCAGGGGATAACGCAGGAAAGA
ACATGTGAGCAAAAGGCCAGCAAAAGGCCAGGAACCGTAAAAAGGCCGCGTTGCTGGCGTTTTTCCATAG
GCTCCGCCCCCCTGACGAGCATCACAAAAATCGACGCTCAAGTCAGAGGTGGCGAAACCCGACAGGACTA
TAAAGATACCAGGCGTTTCCCCCTGGAAGCTCCCTCGTGCGCTCTCCTGTTCCGACCCTGCCGCTTACCG
GATACCTGTCCGCCTTTCTCCCTTCGGGAAGCGTGGCGCTTTCTCATAGCTCACGCTGTAGGTATCTCAG
TTCGGTGTAGGTCGTTCGCTCCAAGCTGGGCTGTGTGCACGAACCCCCCGTTCAGCCCGACCGCTGCGCC
TTATCCGGTAACTATCGTCTTGAGTCCAACCCGGTAAGACACGACTTATCGCCACTGGCAGCAGCCACTG
GTAACAGGATTAGCAGAGCGAGGTATGTAGGCGGTGCTACAGAGTTCTTGAAGTGGTGGCCTAACTACGG
CTACACTAG
