>Addgene plasmid #78957 | pU6-Lb-crRNA | addgene partial sequence | sequence record 150231 | pBR322ori-F 5'-GGGAAACGCCTGGTATCTTT-3'
AGGCTGTTAGAGAGATAATTGGAATTAATTTGACTGTAAACACAAAGATATTAGTACAAAATACGTGACG
TAGAAAGTAATAATTTCTTGGGTAGTTTGCAGTTTTAAAATTATGTTTTAAAATGGACTATCATATGCTT
ACCGTAACTTGAAAGTATTTCGATTTCTTGGCTTTATATATCTTGTGGAAAGGACGAAACACCGAATTTC
TACTAAGTGTAGATTGAGACGGGATCCATCCGTCTCCTTTTTTCTAGATTCGCGATGTACGGGCCAGATA
TACGCGTTGACATTGATTATTGACTAGTTGTCTTCCTGCATTAATGAATCGGCCAACGCGCGGGGAGAGG
CGGTTTGCGTATTGGGCGCTCTTCCGCTTCCTCGCTCACTGACTCGCTGCGCTCGGTCGTTCGGCTGCGG
CGAGCGGTATCAGCTCACTCAAAGGCGGTAATACGGTTATCCACAGAATCAGGGGATAACGCAGGAAAGA
ACATGTGAGCAAAAGGCCAGCAAAAGGCCAGGAACCGTAAAAAGGCCGCGTTGCTGGCGTTTTTCCATAG
GCTCCGCCCCCCTGACGAGCATCACAAAAATCGACGCTCAAGTCAGAGGTGGCGAAACCCGACAGGACTA
TAAAGATACCAGGCGTTTCCCCCTGGAAGCTCCCTCGTGCGCTCTCCTGTTCCGACCCTGCCGCTTACCG
GATACCTGTCCGCCTTTCTCCCTTCGGGAAGCGTGGCGCTTTCTCATAGCTCACGCTGTAGGTATCTCAG
TTCGGTGTAGGTCGTTCGCTCCAAGCTGGGCTGTGTGCACGAACCCCCCGTTCAGCCCGACCGCTGCGCC
TTATCCGGTAACTATCGTCTTGAGTCCAACCCGGTAAGACACGACTTATCGCCACTGGCAGCAGCCACTG
GTAACAGGATTAGCAGAGCGAGGTATGTAGGCGGTGCTACAGAGTTCTTGAAGTGGTGGCCTAACTACGG
CTACACTAA
